Addgene plasmid #173253: RVD-AC6
Purpose: One-step assembly of custom RVD arrays to construct DdCBE, TALE, etc.
Depositing lab: Bin Shen. Depositing organization: Nanjing Medical University. Publication: Precision modeling of mitochondrial diseases in zebrafish via DdCBE-mediated mtDNA base editing. Guo J, Zhang X, Chen X, Sun H, Dai Y, Wang J, Qian X, Tan L, Lou X, Shen B. Cell Discov. 2021 Sep 3;7(1):78. doi: 10.1038/s41421-021-00307-9. PubMed 34480028.
Backbone
  Vector backbone: TetR T vector
  Vector type: Unspecified
Growth in bacteria
  Bacterial resistance: Tetracycline, 10 μg/mL
  Growth temperature: 37°C
  Growth strain: DH5alpha
  Copy number: High Copy
Gene/Insert
  Gene/Insert name: NI-HD dimer RVD at Position6
  Species: Synthetic
  Mutation: no
  Cloning method: Restriction Enzyme; 5′ cloning site Unknown (unknown if destroyed)
Terms and licenses: Academic/Nonprofit Terms; Industry Terms: Not Available to Industry
Depositor comments: RVD is inserted into TA site of TetR T vector
How to cite: RVD-AC6 was a gift from Bin Shen (Addgene plasmid # 173253 ; http://n2t.net/addgene:173253 ; RRID:Addgene_173253)
