[The description below was written by a language model from this plasmid's Addgene catalogue record and pLannotate feature annotations shown in this document.]
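Description:
RVD-AC6 is a small (about 2.6 kb) bacterial module plasmid from a library of building blocks for one-step assembly of custom TALE repeat arrays. It is built on a "TetR T vector", a TA-cloning backbone. The plasmid is propagated in E. coli at high copy from a ColE1/pUC-type origin of replication. Selection is by tetracycline, conferred by a full-length tetracycline efflux gene (TcR) driven by its native tet promoter. The vector type is otherwise unspecified in the record, and nothing in the feature table indicates eukaryotic expression elements, so this is a storage and assembly plasmid rather than an expression construct.

The payload is a synthetic dimer of two TALE repeats carrying the repeat-variable diresidues NI and HD. In the standard TALE code these recognise adenine and cytosine respectively, hence "AC" in the name. The "6" denotes that the unit is designed to occupy position 6 of an assembled array. According to the depositor, the dimer was inserted at the TA cloning site of the vector. The automated annotation did not label the insert itself. It did detect a T7 promoter, a short kanamycin-resistance gene fragment and a short RSF origin fragment, and the two fragments are probably non-functional remnants of the backbone's construction. The restriction sites or overhangs used for ordered assembly are not stated.

Combined with the other position-specific dimer modules, RVD-AC6 is used to assemble DNA-binding arrays for DdCBE mitochondrial base editors, TALEs and related TALE-based tools. The associated work applied DdCBEs to mitochondrial DNA editing for disease modelling in zebrafish.
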