Features (pLannotate 1.2.2; 6 found; start..end, strand, type, name):
     37..625     -  rep_origin     ori: high-copy-number ColE1/pMB1/pBR322/pUC origin of replication
   1054..1072    +  promoter       T7 promoter: promoter for bacteriophage T7 RNA polymerase
   1075..1149    -  CDS            KanR (fragment): aminoglycoside phosphotransferase; aphA-3; confers resistance to kanamycin
   1247..2437    -  CDS            TcR: tetracycline efflux protein; tet; confers resistance to tetracycline
   2485..2513    -  promoter       tet promoter: E. coli promoter for tetracycline efflux protein gene
   2529..2568    +  rep_origin     RSF ori (fragment): Plasmids containing the RSF 1030 origin of replication can be propagated in E. coli cells that contain additional plasmids with compatible origins.
>Addgene plasmid #173253 | RVD-AC6 | addgene full sequence | sequence record 353038 | Addgene NGS Result
GGCCAGGAACCGTAAAAAGGCCGCGTTGCTGGCGTTTTTCCATAGGCTCCGCCCCCCTGACGAGCATCAC
AAAAATCGACGCTCAAGTCAGAGGTGGCGAAACCCGACAGGACTATAAAGATACCAGGCGTTTCCCCCTG
GAAGCTCCCTCGTGCGCTCTCCTGTTCCGACCCTGCCGCTTACCGGATACCTGTCCGCCTTTCTCCCTTC
GGGAAGCGTGGCGCTTTCTCATAGCTCACGCTGTAGGTATCTCAGTTCGGTGTAGGTCGTTCGCTCCAAG
CTGGGCTGTGTGCACGAACCCCCCGTTCAGCCCGACCGCTGCGCCTTATCCGGTAACTATCGTCTTGAGT
CCAACCCGGTAAGACACGACTTATCGCCACTGGCAGCAGCCACTGGTAACAGGATTAGCAGAGCGAGGTA
TGTAGGCGGTGCTACAGAGTTCTTGAAGTGGTGGCCTAACTACGGCTACACTAGAAGAACAGTATTTGGT
ATCTGCGCTCTGCTGAAGCCAGTTACCTTCGGAAAAAGAGTTGGTAGCTCTTGATCCGGCAAACAAACCA
CCGCTGGTAGCGGTGGTTTTTTTGTTTGCAAGCAGCAGATTACGCGCAGAAAAAAAGGATCTCAAGAAGA
TCCTTTGATCTTTTCTACGGGGTCTGACGCTCAGTGGAACGACGCGTAACTCACGTTAAGGGATTTTGGT
CATGGGTGGCTCGACCAGATATGGTCTCAGGCTATCGCTACAACTTGCGCTGGGGTTAGTCCGTGGGCTT
GACAGAGAACTGGTAGAAGGCGTTGGACGGTTTCAAGAGCCTGTTTGCCACCGTCATGACTAGCAATCGC
TACAACTTGATCTGGGGTGAGTCCGTGGGCTTGACAGAGAACTGGAAGGAGGCGCTGAACCGTCTCAAGA
GCCTGTTTGCCACCAATATTACTAGCAATCCGAGACCAGCTTTGGTCTAGAGGAGGCATGATGATATATT
TTTATCTTGTGCAATGTAACATCAGAGATTTTGAGACACGGGCCAGAGCTGCCAGGAAACAGCTATGACC
ATGTAATACGACTCACTATAGGGGATATTTTATTTTCTCCCAATCAGGCTTGATCCCCAGTAAGTCAAAA
AATAGCTCGACATACTGTTCTTCCCCGATCAAGGGTTGGTTTGCGCATTCACAGTTCTCCGCAAGAATTG
ATTGGCTCCAATTCTTGGAGTGGTGAATCCGTTAGCGAGGTGCCGCCGGCTTCCATTCAGGTCGAGGTGG
CCCGGCTCCATGCACCGCGACGCAACGCGGGGAGGCAGACAAGGTATAGGGCGGCGCCTACAATCCATGC
CAACCCGTTCCATGTGCTCGCCGAGGCGGCATAAATCGCCGTGACGATCAGCGGTCCAATGATCGAAGTT
AGGCTGGTAAGAGCCGCGAGCGATCCTTGAAGCTGTCCCTGATGGTCGTCATCTACCTGCCTGGACAGCA
TGGCCTGCAACGCGGGCATCCCGATGCCGCCGGAAGCGAGAAGAATCATAATGGGGAAGGCCATCCAGCC
TCGCGTCGCGAACGCCAGCAAGACGTAGCCCAGCGCGTCGGCCGCCATGCCGGCGATAATGGCCTGCTTC
TCGCCGAAACGTTTGGTGGCGGGACCAGTGACGAAGGCTTGAGCGAGGGCGTGCAAGATTCCGAATACCG
CAAGCGACAGGCCGATCATCGTCGCGCTCCAGCGAAAGCGGTCCTCGCCGAAAATGACCCAGAGCGCTGC
CGGCACCTGTCCTACGAGTTGCATGATAAAGAAGACAGTCATAAGTGCGGCGACGATAGTCATGCCCCGC
GCCCACCGGAAGGAGCTGACTGGGTTGAAGGCTCTCAAGGGCATGGGTCGGCGCTCTCCCTTATGCGACT
CCTGCATTAGGAAGCAGCCCAGTAGTAGGTTGAGGCCGTTGAGCACCGCCGCCGCAAGGAATGGTGCATG
TAAGGAGATGGCGCCCAACAGTCCCCCGGCCACGGGGCCTGCCACCATACCCACGCCGAAACAAGCGCTC
ATGAGCCCGAAGTGGCGAGCCCGATCTTCCCCATCGGTGATGTCGGCGATATAGGCGCCAGCAACCGCAC
CTGTGGCGCCGGTGATGCCGGCCACGATGCGTCCGGCGTAGAGAATCCACAGGACGGGTGTGGTCGCCAT
GATCGCGTAGTCGATAGTGGCTCCAAGTAGCGAAGCGAGCAGGACTGGGCGGCGGCCAAAGCGGTCGGAC
AGTGCTCCGAGAACGGGTGCGCATAGAAATTGCATCAACGCATATAGCGCTAGCAGCACGCCATAGTGAC
TGGCGATGCTGTCGGAATGGACGATATCCCGCAAGAGGCCCGGCAGTACCGGCATAACCAAGCCTATGCC
TACAGCATCCAGGGTGACGGTGCCGAGGATGACGATGAGCGCATTGTTAGATTTCATACACGGTGCCTGA
CTGCGTTAGCAATTTAACTGTGATAAACTACCGCATTAAAGCTAATCGATGATAAGCTGTCAAACATGAG
AATTAATTCATGTTCTTTCCTGCGTTATCCCCTGATTCTGTGGATAACGCAGGAAAGAACATGTGAGCAA
AAGGCCAGCAAAA
