>Addgene plasmid #173253 | RVD-AC6 | depositor partial sequence | sequence record 336208 | RVD flanked by two Bsa I sites
GGTCTCGGATTGCTAGTAATATTGGTGGCAAACAGGCTCTTGAGACGGTTCAGCGCCTCCTTCCAGTTCT
CTGTCAAGCCCACGGACTCACCCCAGATCAAGTTGTAGCGATTGCTAGTCATGACGGTGGCAAACAGGCT
CTTGAAACCGTCCAACGCCTTCTACCAGTTCTCTGTCAAGCCCACGGACTAACCCCAGCGCAAGTTGTAG
CGATAGCCTGAGACC
